Addgene plasmid #133063: pMSCV-IRES-GFP-TLR4 delta tail
Purpose: Retroviral expression of mouse TLR4 with out its cytosolic tail
Depositing lab: Jonathan Kagan. Depositing organization: Boston Children's Hospital. Publication: Mechanisms of Toll-like Receptor 4 Endocytosis Reveal a Common Immune-Evasion Strategy Used by Pathogenic and Commensal Bacteria. Tan Y, Zanoni I, Cullen TW, Goodman AL, Kagan JC. Immunity. 2015 Nov 17;43(5):909-22. doi: 10.1016/j.immuni.2015.10.008. Epub 2015 Nov 3. PubMed 26546281.
Backbone
  Vector backbone: pMSCV-IRES-GFP
  Vector type: Mammalian Expression, Retroviral
  Selectable markers: GFP
Growth in bacteria
  Bacterial resistance: Ampicillin, 100 μg/mL
  Growth temperature: 37°C
  Growth strain: DH5alpha
  Copy number: Unknown
Gene/Insert
  Gene/Insert name: TLR4 delta tail
  Species: M. musculus (mouse)
  Entrez Gene: Tlr4 (a.k.a. Lps, Ly87, Ran/M1, Rasl2-8)
  Cloning method: Restriction Enzyme; 5′ cloning site Unknown (unknown if destroyed); 3′ cloning site Unknown (unknown if destroyed)
Terms and licenses: Academic/Nonprofit Terms; Industry Terms: Not Available to Industry
How to cite: pMSCV-IRES-GFP-TLR4 delta tail was a gift from Jonathan Kagan (Addgene plasmid # 133063 ; http://n2t.net/addgene:133063 ; RRID:Addgene_133063)
