[The description below was written by a language model from this plasmid's Addgene catalogue record and pLannotate feature annotations shown in this document.]
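Description:
pMSCV-IRES-GFP-TLR4 delta tail is a gammaretroviral expression plasmid built on the pMSCV-IRES-GFP backbone and used to deliver a truncated mouse Toll-like receptor 4 into mammalian cells. The viral portion is framed by 5' and 3' long terminal repeats from murine embryonic stem cell virus. Downstream of the 5' LTR are the MESV Ψ packaging signal and a truncated, start-codon-less MMLV gag segment, which together promote efficient encapsidation of the transcript when the plasmid is introduced into a packaging cell line that supplies the viral proteins in trans. No separate internal promoter is annotated, so expression of the payload is presumably driven by the 5' LTR. In bacteria the plasmid replicates from a high-copy ColE1/pUC-type origin and is selected with ampicillin through the β-lactamase gene. The remaining annotated fragments (lac promoter/operator, lacI, lacZα, rop, bom, TcR, env) are non-functional remnants of the backbone's cloning history.

The insert is annotated as a fragment of the mouse Tlr4 coding sequence of about 1.96 kb, consistent with the stated design in which the cytosolic tail has been removed. That tail is the region through which TLR4 engages its signalling adaptors. The record does not give the exact truncation boundary or the cloning sites. An EMCV IRES follows the insert and directs translation of EGFP from the same bicistronic transcript, so green fluorescence marks transduced cells and serves as the only mammalian selectable marker, allowing them to be sorted or gated. The construct provides stable expression of a tail-less receptor, and the associated publication concerns mechanisms of TLR4 endocytosis, where such a mutant would help test how much receptor behaviour depends on the cytosolic domain.
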