Features (pLannotate 1.2.2; 20 found; start..end, strand, type, name):
      1..517     +  LTR            5' LTR: 5' long terminal repeat from murine embryonic stem cell virus
    581..922     +  misc_feature   MESV Ψ: packaging signal of murine embryonic stem cell virus
    989..1405    +  CDS            gag (truncated): truncated Moloney murine leukemia virus (MMLV) gag gene lacking the start codon
   1427..3382    +  CDS            Tlr4 (fragment): TLR4_MOUSE - Also known as Lps. Experimental evidence at protein level: Swiss-Prot protein existence level 1. Cooperates with LY96 and CD14 to mediate the innate immune response to bacterial lipopolysaccharide (LPS) (PubMed:9851930, PubMed:9989976, PubMed:20133493). Acts via MYD88, TIRAP and TRAF6, leading to NF-kappa-B activation, cytokine secretion and the inflammatory response (PubMed:24380872). Also involved in LPS- independent inflammatory responses triggered by free fatty acids, such as palmitate. In complex with TLR6, promotes sterile inflammation in monocytes/macrophages in response to
   3420..3453    -  misc_feature   MCS (fragment): pBluescript multiple cloning site
   3555..4017    +  misc_feature   IRES: internal ribosome entry site (IRES) of the encephalomyocarditis virus (EMCV)
   4031..4750    +  CDS            EGFP: the original enhanced GFP (Yang et al., 1996) mammalian codon-optimized
   4812..5326    +  LTR            3' LTR: 3' long terminal repeat from murine embryonic stem cell virus
   5488..5504    -  protein_bind   lac operator: The lac repressor binds to the lac operator to inhibit transcription in E. coli. This inhibition can be relieved by adding lactose or isopropyl-β-D-thiogalactopyranoside (IPTG). lac repressor encoded by lacI
   5512..5542    -  promoter       lac promoter: promoter for the E. coli lac operon
   5557..5578    -  protein_bind   CAP binding site: CAP binding activates transcription in the presence of cAMP. E. coli catabolite activator protein
   5591..5683    -  CDS            lacI (fragment): lac repressor; lacI; The lac repressor binds to the lac operator to inhibit transcription in E. coli. This inhibition can be relieved by adding lactose or isopropyl-β-D-thiogalactopyranoside (IPTG).
   5866..6454    -  rep_origin     ori: high-copy-number ColE1/pMB1/pBR322/pUC origin of replication
   6625..7485    -  CDS            AmpR: β-lactamase; bla; confers resistance to ampicillin, carbenicillin, and related antibiotics
   7486..7590    -  promoter       AmpR promoter: bla
   7685..7720    +  CDS            rop (fragment): Rop protein, which maintains plasmids at low copy number; rop
   7822..7921    +  misc_feature   bom (fragment): basis of mobility region from pBR322
   7927..8076    -  CDS            lacZα (fragment): LacZα fragment of β-galactosidase; lacZ fragment
   8076..8277    -  CDS            TcR (fragment): tetracycline efflux protein; tet; confers resistance to tetracycline
   8278..8376    +  CDS            env (fragment): murine leukemia virus gPr80 envelope polyprotein precursor; env; proteolytically cleaved into gp70SU and p15TM subunits
>Addgene plasmid #133063 | pMSCV-IRES-GFP-TLR4 delta tail | addgene full sequence | sequence record 263595 | Addgene NGS Result
AATGAAAGACCCCACCTGTAGGTTTGGCAAGCTAGCTTAAGTAACGCCATTTTGCAAGGCATGGAAAATA
CATAACTGAGAATAGAGAAGTTCAGATCAAGGTTAGGAACAGAGAGACAGCAGAATATGGGCCAAACAGG
ATATCTGTGGTAAGCAGTTCCTGCCCCGGCTCAGGGCCAAGAACAGATGGTCCCCAGATGCGGTCCCGCC
CTCAGCAGTTTCTAGAGAACCATCAGATGTTTCCAGGGTGCCCCAAGGACCTGAAATGACCCTGTGCCTT
ATTTGAACTAACCAATCAGTTCGCTTCTCGCTTCTGTTCGCGCGCTTCTGCTCCCCGAGCTCAATAAAAG
AGCCCACAACCCCTCACTCGGCGCGCCAGTCCTCCGATAGACTGCGTCGCCCGGGTACCCGTATTCCCAA
TAAAGCCTCTTGCTGTTTGCATCCGAATCGTGGACTCGCTGATCCTTGGGAGGGTCTCCTCAGATTGATT
GACTGCCCACCTCGGGGGTCTTTCATTTGGAGGTTCCACCGAGATTTGGAGACCCCTGCCCAGGGACCAC
CGACCCCCCCGCCGGGAGGTAAGCTGGCCAGCGGTCGTTTCGTGTCTGTCTCTGTCTTTGTGCGTGTTTG
TGCCGGCATCTAATGTTTGCGCCTGCGTCTGTACTAGTTAGCTAACTAGCTCTGTATCTGGCGGACCCGT
GGTGGAACTGACGAGTTCTGAACACCCGGCCGCAACCCTGGGAGACGTCCCAGGGACTTTGGGGGCCGTT
TTTGTGGCCCGACCTGAGGAAGGGAGTCGATGTGGAATCCGACCCCGTCAGGATATGTGGTTCTGGTAGG
AGACGAGAACCTAAAACAGTTCCCGCCTCCGTCTGAATTTTTGCTTTCGGTTTGGAACCGAAGCCGCGCG
TCTTGTCTGCTGCAGCGCTGCAGCATCGTTCTGTGTTGTCTCTGTCTGACTGTGTTTCTGTATTTGTCTG
AAAATTAGGGCCAGACTGTTACCACTCCCTTAAGTTTGACCTTAGGTCACTGGAAAGATGTCGAGCGGAT
CGCTCACAACCAGTCGGTAGATGTCAAGAAGAGACGTTGGGTTACCTTCTGCTCTGCAGAATGGCCAACC
TTTAACGTCGGATGGCCGCGAGACGGCACCTTTAACCGAGACCTCATCACCCAGGTTAAGATCAAGGTCT
TTTCACCTGGCCCGCATGGACACCCAGACCAGGTCCCCTACATCGTGACCTGGGAAGCCTTGGCTTTTGA
CCCCCCTCCCTGGGTCAAGCCCTTTGTACACCCTAAGCCTCCGCCTCCTCTTCCTCCATCCGCCCCGTCT
CTCCCCCTTGAACCTCCTCGTTCGACCCCGCCTCGATCCTCCCTTTATCCAGCCCTCACTCCTTCTCTAG
GCGCCGGAATTAGATCCGCCGCCACCATGATGCCTCCCTGGCTCCTGGCTAGGACTCTGATCATGGCACT
GTTCTTCTCCTGCCTGACACCGGGAAGCTTGAATCCCTGCATAGAGGTAGTTCCTAATATTACCTACCAA
TGCATGGATCAGAAACTCAGCAAAGTCCCTGATGACATTCCTTCTTCAACCAAGAACATAGATCTGAGCT
TCAACCCCTTGAAGATCTTAAAAAGCTATAGCTTCTCCAATTTTTCAGAACTTCAGTGGCTGGATTTATC
CAGGTGTGAAATTGAAACAATTGAAGACAAGGCATGGCATGGCTTACACCACCTCTCAAACTTGATACTG
ACAGGAAACCCTATCCAGAGTTTTTCCCCAGGAAGTTTCTCTGGACTAACAAGTTTAGAGAATCTGGTGG
CTGTGGAGACAAAATTGGCCTCTCTAGAAAGCTTCCCTATTGGACAGCTTATAACCTTAAAGAAACTCAA
TGTGGCTCACAATTTTATACATTCCTGTAAGTTACCTGCATATTTTTCCAATCTGACGAACCTAGTACAT
GTGGATCTTTCTTATAACTATATTCAAACTATTACTGTCAATGACTTACAGTTTCTACGTGAAAATCCAC
AAGTCAATCTCTCTTTAGACATATCTTTGAACCCAATTGACTTCATTCAAGACCAAGCCTTTCAGGGAAT
TAAGCTCCATGAACTGACTCTAAGAGGTAATTTTAATAGCTCAAATATAATGAAAACTTGCCTTCAAAAC
CTGGCTGGTTTACACGTCCATCGGTTGATCTTGGGAGAATTTAAAGATGAAAGGAATCTGGAAATTTTTG
AACCCTCTATCATGGAAGGACTATGTGATGTGACCATTGATGAGTTCAGGTTAACACATACAAATGATTT
TTCAGATGATATTGTTAAGTTCCATTGCTTGGCGAATGTTTCTGCAATGTCTCTGGCAGGTGTATCTATA
AAATATCTAGAAGATGTTCCTAAACATTTCAAATGGCAATCCTTATCAATCATTAGATGTCAACTTAAGC
AGTTTCCAACTCTGGATCTACCCTTTCTTAAAAGTTTGACTTTAACTATGAACAAAGGGTCTATCAGTTT
TAAAAAAGTGGCCCTGCCAAGTCTCAGCTATCTAGATCTTAGTAGAAATGCACTGAGCTTTAGTGGTTGC
TGTTCTTATTCTGATTTGGGAACAAACAGCCTGAGACACTTAGACCTCAGCTTCAATGGTGCCATCATTA
TGAGTGCCAATTTCATGGGTCTAGAAGAGCTGCAGCACCTGGATTTTCAGCACTCTACTTTAAAAAGGGT
CACAGAATTCTCAGCGTTCTTATCCCTTGAAAAGCTACTTTACCTTGACATCTCTTATACTAACACCAAA
ATTGACTTCGATGGTATATTTCTTGGCTTGACCAGTCTCAACACATTAAAAATGGCTGGCAATTCTTTCA
AAGACAACACCCTTTCAAATGTCTTTGCAAACACAACAAACTTGACATTCCTGGATCTTTCTAAATGTCA
ATTGGAACAAATATCTTGGGGGGTATTTGACACCCTCCATAGACTTCAATTATTAAATATGAGTCACAAC
AATCTATTGTTTTTGGATTCATCCCATTATAACCAGCTGTATTCCCTCAGCACTCTTGATTGCAGTTTCA
ATCGCATAGAGACATCTAAAGGAATACTGCAACATTTTCCAAAGAGTCTAGCCTTCTTCAATCTTACTAA
TAATTCTGTTGCTTGTATATGTGAACATCAGAAATTCCTGCAGTGGGTCAAGGACCAGAAGCAGTTCTTG
GTGAATGTTGAACAAATGACATGTGCAACACCTGTAGAGATGAATACCTCCTTAGTGTTGGATTTTAATA
ATTCTACCTGTTATATGTACAAGACAATCATCAGTGTGTCAGTGATCAGTGTGATTGTGGTATCCACTGT
AGCATTTCTGATATACGATTACAAGGATGACGACGATAAGTGAGCGGCCGCGTTTAAACGTCGACGGTAT
CGATAAGCTTGATATCGAATTCCGCCCCCCCCCCTAACGTTACTGGCCGAAGCCGCTTGGAATAAGGCCG
GTGTGCGTTTGTCTATATGTTATTTTCCACCATATTGCCGTCTTTTGGCAATGTGAGGGCCCGGAAACCT
GGCCCTGTCTTCTTGACGAGCATTCCTAGGGGTCTTTCCCCTCTCGCCAAAGGAATGCAAGGTCTGTTGA
ATGTCGTGAAGGAAGCAGTTCCTCTGGAAGCTTCTTGAAGACAAACAACGTCTGTAGCGACCCTTTGCAG
GCAGCGGAACCCCCCACCTGGCGACAGGTGCCTCTGCGGCCAAAAGCCACGTGTATAAGATACACCTGCA
AAGGCGGCACAACCCCAGTGCCACGTTGTGAGTTGGATAGTTGTGGAAAGAGTCAAATGGCTCTCCTCAA
GCGTATTCAACAAGGGGCTGAAGGATGCCCAGAAGGTACCCCATTGTATGGGATCTGATCTGGGGCCTCG
GTGCACATGCTTTACATGTGTTTAGTCGAGGTTAAAAAAACGTCTAGGCCCCCCGAACCACGGGGACGTG
GTTTTCCTTTGAAAAACACGATGATAATATGGCCACAACCATGGTGAGCAAGGGCGAGGAGCTGTTCACC
GGGGTGGTGCCCATCCTGGTCGAGCTGGACGGCGACGTAAACGGCCACAAGTTCAGCGTGTCTGGCGAGG
GCGAGGGCGATGCCACCTACGGCAAGCTGACCCTGAAGTTCATCTGCACCACCGGCAAGCTGCCCGTGCC
CTGGCCCACCCTCGTGACCACCCTGACCTACGGCGTGCAGTGCTTCAGCCGCTACCCCGACCACATGAAG
CAGCACGACTTCTTCAAGTCCGCCATGCCCGAAGGCTACGTCCAGGAGCGCACCATCTTCTTCAAGGACG
ACGGCAACTACAAGACCCGCGCCGAGGTGAAGTTCGAGGGCGACACCCTGGTGAACCGCATCGAGCTGAA
GGGCATCGACTTCAAGGAGGACGGCAACATCCTGGGGCACAAGCTGGAGTACAACTACAACAGCCACAAC
GTCTATATCATGGCCGACAAGCAGAAGAACGGCATCAAGGCGAACTTCAAGATCCGCCACAACATCGAGG
ACGGCAGCGTGCAGCTCGCCGACCACTACCAGCAGAACACCCCCATCGGCGACGGCCCCGTGCTGCTGCC
CGACAACCACTACCTGAGCACCCAGTCCGCCCTGAGCAAAGACCCCAACGAGAAGCGCGATCACATGGTC
CTGCTGGAGTTCGTGACCGCCGCCGGGATCACTCTCGGCATGGACGAGCTGTACAAGTAATGAATTAATT
AAGAATTCGATAAAATAAAAGATTTTATTTAGTCTCCAGAAAAAGGGGGGAATGAAAGACCCCACCTGTA
GGTTTGGCAAGCTAGCTTAAGTAACGCCATTTTGCAAGGCATGGAAAATACATAACTGAGAATAGAGAAG
TTCAGATCAAGGTTAGGAACAGAGAGACAGCAGAATATGGGCCAAACAGGATATCTGTGGTAAGCAGTTC
CTGCCCCGGCTCAGGGCCAAGAACAGATGGTCCCCAGATGCGGTCCCGCCCTCAGCAGTTTCTAGAGAAC
CATCAGATGTTTCCAGGGTGCCCCAAGGACCTGAAATGACCCTGTGCCTTATTTGAACTAACCAATCAGT
TCGCTTCTCGCTTCTGTTCGCGCGCTTCTGCTCCCCGAGCTCAATAAAAGAGCCCACAACCCCTCACTCG
GCGCGCCAGTCCTCCGATAGACTGCGTCGCCCGGGTACCCGTGTATCCAATAAACCCTCTTGCAGTTGCA
TCCGACTTGTGGTCTCGCTGTTCCTTGGGAGGGTCTCCTCTGAGTGATTGACTACCCGTCAGCGGGGGTC
TTTCATGGGTAACAGTTTCTTGAAGTTGGAGAACAACATTCTGAGGGTAGGAGTCGAATATTAAGTAATC
CTGACTCAATTAGCCACTGTTTTGAATCCACATACTCCAATACTCCTGAAATAGTTCATTATGGACAGCG
CAGAAAGAGCTGGGGAGAATTGTGAAATTGTTATCCGCTCACAATTCCACACAACATACGAGCCGGAAGC
ATAAAGTGTAAAGCCTGGGGTGCCTAATGAGTGAGCTAACTCACATTAATTGCGTTGCGCTCACTGCCCG
CTTTCCAGTCGGGAAACCTGTCGTGCCAGCTGCATTAATGAATCGGCCAACGCGCGGGGAGAGGCGGTTT
GCGTATTGGGCGCTCTTCCGCTTCCTCGCTCACTGACTCGCTGCGCTCGGTCGTTCGGCTGCGGCGAGCG
GTATCAGCTCACTCAAAGGCGGTAATACGGTTATCCACAGAATCAGGGGATAACGCAGGAAAGAACATGT
GAGCAAAAGGCCAGCAAAAGGCCAGGAACCGTAAAAAGGCCGCGTTGCTGGCGTTTTTCCATAGGCTCCG
CCCCCCTGACGAGCATCACAAAAATCGACGCTCAAGTCAGAGGTGGCGAAACCCGACAGGACTATAAAGA
TACCAGGCGTTTCCCCCTGGAAGCTCCCTCGTGCGCTCTCCTGTTCCGACCCTGCCGCTTACCGGATACC
TGTCCGCCTTTCTCCCTTCGGGAAGCGTGGCGCTTTCTCATAGCTCACGCTGTAGGTATCTCAGTTCGGT
GTAGGTCGTTCGCTCCAAGCTGGGCTGTGTGCACGAACCCCCCGTTCAGCCCGACCGCTGCGCCTTATCC
GGTAACTATCGTCTTGAGTCCAACCCGGTAAGACACGACTTATCGCCACTGGCAGCAGCCACTGGTAACA
GGATTAGCAGAGCGAGGTATGTAGGCGGTGCTACAGAGTTCTTGAAGTGGTGGCCTAACTACGGCTACAC
TAGAAGAACAGTATTTGGTATCTGCGCTCTGCTGAAGCCAGTTACCTTCGGAAAAAGAGTTGGTAGCTCT
TGATCCGGCAAACAAACCACCGCTGGTAGCGGTGGTTTTTTTGTTTGCAAGCAGCAGATTACGCGCAGAA
AAAAAGGATCTCAAGAAGATCCTTTGATCTTTTCTACGGGGTCTGACGCTCAGTGGAACGAAAACTCACG
TTAAGGGATTTTGGTCATGAGATTATCAAAAAGGATCTTCACCTAGATCCTTTTAAATTAAAAATGAAGT
TTTAAATCAATCTAAAGTATATATGAGTAAACTTGGTCTGACAGTTACCAATGCTTAATCAGTGAGGCAC
CTATCTCAGCGATCTGTCTATTTCGTTCATCCATAGTTGCCTGACTCCCCGTCGTGTAGATAACTACGAT
ACGGGAGGGCTTACCATCTGGCCCCAGTGCTGCAATGATACCGCGAGACCCACGCTCACCGGCTCCAGAT
TTATCAGCAATAAACCAGCCAGCCGGAAGGGCCGAGCGCAGAAGTGGTCCTGCAACTTTATCCGCCTCCA
TCCAGTCTATTAATTGTTGCCGGGAAGCTAGAGTAAGTAGTTCGCCAGTTAATAGTTTGCGCAACGTTGT
TGCCATTGCTACAGGCATCGTGGTGTCACGCTCGTCGTTTGGTATGGCTTCATTCAGCTCCGGTTCCCAA
CGATCAAGGCGAGTTACATGATCCCCCATGTTGTGCAAAAAAGCGGTTAGCTCCTTCGGTCCTCCGATCG
TTGTCAGAAGTAAGTTGGCCGCAGTGTTATCACTCATGGTTATGGCAGCACTGCATAATTCTCTTACTGT
CATGCCATCCGTAAGATGCTTTTCTGTGACTGGTGAGTACTCAACCAAGTCATTCTGAGAATAGTGTATG
CGGCGACCGAGTTGCTCTTGCCCGGCGTCAATACGGGATAATACCGCGCCACATAGCAGAACTTTAAAAG
TGCTCATCATTGGAAAACGTTCTTCGGGGCGAAAACTCTCAAGGATCTTACCGCTGTTGAGATCCAGTTC
GATGTAACCCACTCGTGCACCCAACTGATCTTCAGCATCTTTTACTTTCACCAGCGTTTCTGGGTGAGCA
AAAACAGGAAGGCAAAATGCCGCAAAAAAGGGAATAAGGGCGACACGGAAATGTTGAATACTCATACTCT
TCCTTTTTCAATATTATTGAAGCATTTATCAGGGTTATTGTCTCATGAGCGGATACATATTTGAATGTAT
TTAGAAAAATAAACAAATAGGGGTTCCGCGCACATTTCCCCGAAAAGTGCCACCTGACGTCTAAGAAACC
ATTATTATCATGACATTAACCTATAAAAATAGGCGTATCACGAGGCCCTTTCGTCTCGCGCGTTTCGGTG
ATGACGGTGAAAACCTCTGACACATGCAGCTCCCGGAGACGGTCACAGCTTGTCTGTAAGCGGATGCCGG
GAGCAGACAAGCCCGTCAGGGCGCGTCAGCGGGTGTTGGCGGGTGTCGGGGCTGGCTTAACTATGCGGCA
TCAGAGCAGATTGTACTGAGAGTGCACCATATGCGGTGTGAAATACCGCACAGATGCGTAAGGAGAAAAT
ACCGCATCAGGCGCCATTCGCCATTCAGGCTGCGCAACTGTTGGGAAGGGCGATCGGTGCGGGCCTCTTC
GCTATTACGCCAGCTGGCGAAAGGGGGATGTGCTGCAAGGCGATTAAGTTGGGTAACGCCAGGGTTTTCC
CAGTCACGACGTTGTAAAACGACGGCGCAAGGAATGGTGCATGCAAGGAGATGGCGCCCAACAGTCCCCC
GGCCACGGGGCCTGCCACCATACCCACGCCGAAACAAGCGCTCATGAGCCCGAAGTGGCGAGCCCGATCT
TCCCCATCGGTGATGTCGGCGATATAGGCGCCAGCAACCGCACCTGTGGCGCCGGTGATGCCGGCCACGA
TGCGTCCGGCGTAGAGGCGATTAGTCCAATTTGTTAAAGACAGGATATCAGTGGTCCAGGCTCTAGTTTT
GACTCAACAATATCACCAGCTGAAGCCTATAGAGTACGAGCCATAGATAAAATAAAAGATTTTATTTAGT
CTCCAGAAAAAGGGGGG
